>Addgene plasmid #128387 | pLenti NLuc398-hLGALS8 IRES hCALCOCO2-CLuc394 | addgene full sequence | sequence record 261539 | Addgene NGS Result
GGGTCTCTCTGGTTAGACCAGATCTGAGCCTGGGAGCTCTCTGGCTAACTAGGGAACCCACTGCTTAAGC
CTCAATAAAGCTTGCCTTGAGTGCTTCAAGTAGTGTGTGCCCGTCTGTTGTGTGACTCTGGTAACTAGAG
ATCCCTCAGACCCTTTTAGTCAGTGTGGAAAATCTCTAGCAGTGGCGCCCGAACAGGGACTTGAAAGCGA
AAGGGAAACCAGAGGAGCTCTCTCGACGCAGGACTCGGCTTGCTGAAGCGCGCACGGCAAGAGGCGAGGG
GCGGCGACTGGTGAGTACGCCAAAAATTTTGACTAGCGGAGGCTAGAAGGAGAGAGATGGGTGCGAGAGC
GTCAGTATTAAGCGGGGGAGAATTAGATCGCGATGGGAAAAAATTCGGTTAAGGCCAGGGGGAAAGAAAA
AATATAAATTAAAACATATAGTATGGGCAAGCAGGGAGCTAGAACGATTCGCAGTTAATCCTGGCCTGTT
AGAAACATCAGAAGGCTGTAGACAAATACTGGGACAGCTACAACCATCCCTTCAGACAGGATCAGAAGAA
CTTAGATCATTATATAATACAGTAGCAACCCTCTATTGTGTGCATCAAAGGATAGAGATAAAAGACACCA
AGGAAGCTTTAGACAAGATAGAGGAAGAGCAAAACAAAAGTAAGACCACCGCACAGCAAGCGGCCGCTGA
TCTTCAGACCTGGAGGAGGAGATATGAGGGACAATTGGAGAAGTGAATTATATAAATATAAAGTAGTAAA
AATTGAACCATTAGGAGTAGCACCCACCAAGGCAAAGAGAAGAGTGGTGCAGAGAGAAAAAAGAGCAGTG
GGAATAGGAGCTTTGTTCCTTGGGTTCTTGGGAGCAGCAGGAAGCACTATGGGCGCAGCGTCAATGACGC
TGACGGTACAGGCCAGACAATTATTGTCTGGTATAGTGCAGCAGCAGAACAATTTGCTGAGGGCTATTGA
GGCGCAACAGCATCTGTTGCAACTCACAGTCTGGGGCATCAAGCAGCTCCAGGCAAGAATCCTGGCTGTG
GAAAGATACCTAAAGGATCAACAGCTCCTGGGGATTTGGGGTTGCTCTGGAAAACTCATTTGCACCACTG
CTGTGCCTTGGAATGCTAGTTGGAGTAATAAATCTCTGGAACAGATTTGGAATCACACGACCTGGATGGA
GTGGGACAGAGAAATTAACAATTACACAAGCTTAATACACTCCTTAATTGAAGAATCGCAAAACCAGCAA
GAAAAGAATGAACAAGAATTATTGGAATTAGATAAATGGGCAAGTTTGTGGAATTGGTTTAACATAACAA
ATTGGCTGTGGTATATAAAATTATTCATAATGATAGTAGGAGGCTTGGTAGGTTTAAGAATAGTTTTTGC
TGTACTTTCTATAGTGAATAGAGTTAGGCAGGGATATTCACCATTATCGTTTCAGACCCACCTCCCAACC
CCGAGGGGACCCGACAGGCCCGAAGGAATAGAAGAAGAAGGTGGAGAGAGAGACAGAGACAGATCCATTC
GATTAGTGAACGGATCTCGACGGTATCGCTAGCTTTTAAAAGAAAAGGGGGGATTGGGGGGTACAGTGCA
GGGGAAAGAATAGTAGACATAATAGCAACAGACATACAAACTAAAGAATTACAAAAACAAATTACAAAAA
TTCAAAATTTTACTAGTATCAACTTTGTATAGAAAAGTTGGGCTCCGGTGCCCGTCAGTGGGCAGAGCGC
ACATCGCCCACAGTCCCCGAGAAGTTGGGGGGAGGGGTCGGCAATTGATCCGGTGCCTAGAGAAGGTGGC
GCGGGGTAAACTGGGAAAGTGATGTCGTGTACTGGCTCCGCCTTTTTCCCGAGGGTGGGGGAGAACCGTA
TATAAGTGCAGTAGTCGCCGTGAACGTTCTTTTTCGCAACGGGTTTGCCGCCAGAACACAGGCAAGTTTG
TACAAAAAAGCAGGCTGCCACCATGGAAGATGCCAAAAACATTAAGAAGGGCCCAGCGCCATTCTACCCA
CTCGAAGACGGGACCGCCGGCGAGCAGCTGCACAAAGCCATGAAGCGCTACGCCCTGGTGCCCGGCACCA
TCGCCTTTACCGACGCACATATCGAGGTGGACATTACCTACGCCGAGTACTTCGAGATGAGCGTTCGGCT
GGCAGAAGCTATGAAGCGCTATGGGCTGAATACAAACCATCGGATCGTGGTGTGCAGCGAGAATAGCTTG
CAGTTCTTCATGCCCGTGTTGGGTGCCCTGTTCATCGGTGTGGCTGTGGCCCCAGCTAACGACATCTACA
ACGAGCGCGAGCTGCTGAACAGCATGGGCATCAGCCAGCCCACCGTCGTATTCGTGAGCAAGAAAGGGCT
GCAAAAGATCCTCAACGTGCAAAAGAAGCTACCGATCATACAAAAGATCATCATCATGGATAGCAAGACC
GACTACCAGGGCTTCCAAAGCATGTACACCTTCGTGACTTCCCATTTGCCACCCGGCTTCAACGAGTACG
ACTTCGTGCCCGAGAGCTTCGACCGGGACAAAACCATCGCCCTGATCATGAACAGTAGTGGCAGTACCGG
ATTGCCCAAGGGCGTAGCCCTACCGCACCGCACCGCTTGTGTCCGATTCAGTCATGCCCGCGACCCCATC
TTCGGCAACCAGATCATCCCCGACACCGCTATCCTCAGCGTGGTGCCATTTCACCACGGCTTCGGCATGT
TCACCACGCTGGGCTACTTGATCTGCGGCTTTCGGGTCGTGCTCATGTACCGCTTCGAGGAGGAGCTATT
CTTGCGCAGCTTGCAAGACTATAAGATTCAATCTGCCCTGCTGGTGCCCACACTATTTAGCTTCTTCGCT
AAGAGCACTCTCATCGACAAGTACGACCTAAGCAACTTGCACGAGATCGCCAGCGGCGGGGCGCCGCTCA
GCAAGGAGGTAGGTGAGGCCGTGGCCAAACGCTTCCACCTACCAGGCATCCGCCAGGGCTACGGCCTGAC
AGAAACAACCAGCGCCATTCTGATCACCCCCGAAGGGGACGACAAGCCTGGCGCAGTAGGCAAGGTGGTG
CCCTTCTTCGAGGCTAAGGTGGTGGACTTGGACACCGGTAAGACACTGGGTGTGAACCAGCGCGGCGAGC
TGTGCGTCCGTGGCCCCATGATCATGTCTGGTGGCGGAGGCTCGGGCGGAGGTGGGTCGGGTGGCGGCGG
ATCAATGATGTTGTCCTTAAACAACCTACAGAATATCATCTATAACCCGGTAATCCCGTTTGTTGGCACC
ATTCCTGATCAGCTGGATCCTGGAACTTTGATTGTGATACGTGGGCATGTTCCTAGTGACGCAGACAGAT
TCCAGGTGGATCTGCAGAATGGCAGCAGCATGAAACCTCGAGCCGATGTGGCCTTTCATTTCAATCCTCG
TTTCAAAAGGGCCGGCTGCATTGTTTGCAATACTTTGATAAATGAAAAATGGGGACGGGAAGAGATCACC
TATGACACGCCTTTCAAAAGAGAAAAGTCTTTTGAGATCGTGATTATGGTGCTGAAGGACAAATTCCAGG
TGGCTGTAAATGGAAAACATACTCTGCTCTATGGCCACAGGATCGGCCCAGAGAAAATAGACACTCTGGG
CATTTATGGCAAAGTGAATATTCACTCAATTGGTTTTAGCTTCAGCTCGGACTTACAAAGTACCCAAGCA
TCTAGTCTGGAACTGACAGAGATAAGTAGAGAAAATGTTCCAAAGTCTGGCACGCCCCAGCTTCCTAGTA
ATAGAGGAGGAGACATTTCTAAAATCGCACCCAGAACTGTCTACACCAAGAGCAAAGATTCGACTGTCAA
TCACACTTTGACTTGCACCAAAATACCACCTATGAACTATGTGTCAAAGAGGCTGCCATTCGCTGCAAGG
TTGAACACCCCCATGGGCCCTGGACGAACTGTCGTCGTTAAAGGAGAAGTGAATGCAAATGCCAAAAGCT
TTAATGTTGACCTACTAGCAGGAAAATCAAAGGATATTGCTCTACACTTGAACCCACGCCTGAATATTAA
AGCATTTGTAAGAAATTCTTTTCTTCAGGAGTCCTGGGGAGAAGAAGAGAGAAATATTACCTCTTTCCCA
TTTAGTCCTGGGATGTACTTTGAGATGATAATTTATTGTGATGTTAGAGAATTCAAGGTTGCAGTAAATG
GCGTACACAGCCTGGAGTACAAACACAGATTTAAAGAGCTCAGCAGTATTGACACGCTGGAAATTAATGG
AGACATCCACTTACTGGAAGTAAGGAGCTGGTAGACCCAGCTTTCTTGTACAAAGTGGGCCCCTCTCCCT
CCCCCCCCCCTAACGTTACTGGCCGAAGCCGCTTGGAATAAGGCCGGTGTGCGTTTGTCTATATGTTATT
TTCCACCATATTGCCGTCTTTTGGCAATGTGAGGGCCCGGAAACCTGGCCCTGTCTTCTTGACGAGCATT
CCTAGGGGTCTTTCCCCTCTCGCCAAAGGAATGCAAGGTCTGTTGAATGTCGTGAAGGAAGCAGTTCCTC
TGGAAGCTTCTTGAAGACAAACAACGTCTGTAGCGACCCTTTGCAGGCAGCGGAACCCCCCACCTGGCGA
CAGGTGCCTCTGCGGCCAAAAGCCACGTGTATAAGATACACCTGCAAAGGCGGCACAACCCCAGTGCCAC
GTTGTGAGTTGGATAGTTGTGGAAAGAGTCAAATGGCTCTCCTCAAGCGTATTCAACAAGGGGCTGAAGG
ATGCCCAGAAGGTACCCCATTGTATGGGATCTGATCTGGGGCCTCGGTGCACATGCTTTACATGTGTTTA
GTCGAGGTTAAAAAAACGTCTAGGCCCCCCGAACCACGGGGACGTGGTTTTCCTTTGAAAAACACGATGA
TAATATGGCCACAACCATGGAGGAGACCATCAAAGATCCCCCCACATCAGCTGTCTTGCTGGATCACTGT
CATTTCTCTCAGGTCATCTTTAACAGTGTGGAGAAGTTCTACATCCCTGGAGGGGACGTCACATGTCATT
ATACCTTCACCCAGCATTTCATCCCTCGTCGAAAGGATTGGATTGGCATCTTTAGAGCATTTAAATGTTT
CCAAGACAAATTGGAACAAGAACTACTCAAATGGAGGAGCCAAGGACAGAAATTGCAGGTGGGGTGGAAG
ACAACCCGTGAGTATTACACCTTCATGTGGGTTACTTTGCCCATTGACCTAAACAACAAATCAGCTAAAC
AGCAGGAAGTCCAATTCAAAGCTTACTACCTGCCCAAGGATGATGAGTATTACCAGTTCTGCTATGTGGA
TGAGGATGGTGTGGTCCGGGGAGCAAGTATTCCTTTCCAATTCCGTCCAGAAAATGAGGAAGACATCCTG
GTTGTTACCACTCAGGGAGAGGTGGAAGAGATTGAGCAGCACAACAAGGAGCTTTGCAAAGAAAACCAGG
AGCTGAAGGACAGCTGTATCAGCCTCCAGAAGCAGAACTCAGACATGCAGGCTGAGCTCCAAAAGAAGCA
GGAGGAGCTAGAAACCCTACAGAGCATCAATAAGAAGTTGGAACTGAAAGTGAAAGAACAGAAGGACTAT
TGGGAGACAGAGCTGCTTCAACTGAAAGAACAAAACCAGAAGATGTCCTCAGAAAATGAGAAGATGGGAA
TCAGAGTGGATCAGCTTCAGGCCCAGCTGTCAACTCAAGAGAAAGAAATGGAGAAGCTTGTTCAGGGAGA
TCAAGATAAGACAGAGCAGTTAGAGCAGCTGAAAAAGGAAAATGACCACCTCTTTCTCAGTTTAACTGAA
CAGAGGAAGGACCAGAAGAAGCTCGAGCAGACAGTGGAGCAAATGAAGCAGAATGAAACTACTGCAATGA
AGAAACAACAGGAATTAATGGATGAAAACTTTGACCTGTCAAAAAGACTGAGTGAGAACGAAATTATATG
TAATGCTCTGCAGAGACAGAAAGAGAGATTGGAAGGAGAAAATGATCTTTTGAAGAGGGAGAACAGCAGA
TTGCTCAGTTACATGGGTCTGGATTTTAATTCTTTGCCGTATCAAGTACCTACTTCAGATGAAGGAGGCG
CAAGACAAAATCCAGGACTTGCCTATGGAAACCCATATTCTGGTATCCAAGAAAGTTCTTCCCCCAGCCC
GCTCTCCATCAAGAAATGCCCTATCTGCAAAGCAGATGATATTTGTGATCACACCTTGGAGCAACAGCAG
ATGCAGCCCCTTTGTTTCAATTGTCCAATTTGTGACAAGATCTTCCCAGCTACAGAGAAGCAGATCTTTG
AAGACCACGTGTTCTGCCACTCTCTCTCTGGTGGCGGAGGCTCGGGCGGAGGTGGGTCGGGTGGCGGCGG
ATCACCCATGATCATGAGCGGCTACGTTAACAACCCCGAGGCTACAAACGCTCTCATCGACAAGGACGGC
TGGCTGCACAGCGGCGACATCGCCTACTGGGACGAGGACGAGCACTTCTTCATCGTGGACCGGCTGAAGA
GCCTGATCAAATACAAGGGCTACCAGGTAGCCCCAGCCGAACTGGAGAGCATCCTGCTGCAACACCCCAA
CATCTTCGACGCCGGGGTCGCCGGCCTGCCCGACGACGATGCCGGCGAGCTGCCCGCCGCAGTCGTCGTG
CTGGAACACGGTAAAACCATGACCGAGAAGGAGATCGTGGACTATGTGGCCAGCCAGGTTACAACCGCCA
AGAAGCTGCGCGGTGGTGTTGTGTTCGTGGACGAGGTGCCTAAAGGACTGACCGGCAAGTTGGACGCCCG
CAAGATCCGCGAGATTCTCATTAAGGCCAAGAAGGGCGGCAAGATCGCCGTGTAATAGCAACTTTATTAT
ACATAGTTGATCAATTCCGATAATCAACCTCTGGATTACAAAATTTGTGAAAGATTGACTGGTATTCTTA
ACTATGTTGCTCCTTTTACGCTATGTGGATACGCTGCTTTAATGCCTTTGTATCATGCTATTGCTTCCCG
TATGGCTTTCATTTTCTCCTCCTTGTATAAATCCTGGTTGCTGTCTCTTTATGAGGAGTTGTGGCCCGTT
GTCAGGCAACGTGGCGTGGTGTGCACTGTGTTTGCTGACGCAACCCCCACTGGTTGGGGCATTGCCACCA
CCTGTCAGCTCCTTTCCGGGACTTTCGCTTTCCCCCTCCCTATTGCCACGGCGGAACTCATCGCCGCCTG
CCTTGCCCGCTGCTGGACAGGGGCTCGGCTGTTGGGCACTGACAATTCCGTGGTGTTGTCGGGGAAGCTG
ACGTCCTTTCCATGGCTGCTCGCCTGTGTTGCCACCTGGATTCTGCGCGGGACGTCCTTCTGCTACGTCC
CTTCGGCCCTCAATCCAGCGGACCTTCCTTCCCGCGGCCTGCTGCCGGCTCTGCGGCCTCTTCCGCGTCT
TCGCCTTCGCCCTCAGACGAGTCGGATCTCCCTTTGGGCCGCCTCCCCGCATCGGGAATTCCCGCGGTTC
GAATTCTACCGGGTAGGGGAGGCGCTTTTCCCAAGGCAGTCTGGAGCATGCGCTTTAGCAGCCCCGCTGG
GCACTTGGCGCTACACAAGTGGCCTCTGGCCTCGCACACATTCCACATCCACCGGTAGGCGCCAACCGGC
TCCGTTCTTTGGTGGCCCCTTCGCGCCACCTTCTACTCCTCCCCTAGTCAGGAAGTTCCCCCCCGCCCCG
CAGCTCGCGTCGTGCAGGACGTGACAAATGGAAGTAGCACGTCTCACTAGTCTCGTGCAGATGGACAGCA
CCGCTGAGCAATGGAAGCGGGTAGGCCTTTGGGGCAGCGGCCAATAGCAGCTTTGCTCCTTCGCTTTCTG
GGCTCAGAGGCTGGGAAGGGGTGGGTCCGGGGGCGGGCTCAGGGGCGGGCTCAGGGGCGGGGCGGGCGCC
CGAAGGTCCTCCGGAGGCCCGGCATTCTGCACGCTTCAAAAGCGCACGTCTGCCGCGCTGTTCTCCTCTT
CCTCATCTCCGGGCCTTTCGACCTCACGTGTTGACAATTAATCATCGGCATAGTATATCGGCATAGTATA
ATACGACAAGGTGAGGAACTAAACCATGGCCAAGCCTTTGTCTCAAGAAGAATCCACCCTCATTGAAAGA
GCAACGGCTACAATCAACAGCATCCCCATCTCTGAAGACTACAGCGTCGCCAGCGCAGCTCTCTCTAGCG
ACGGCCGCATCTTCACTGGTGTCAATGTATATCATTTTACTGGGGGACCTTGTGCAGAACTCGTGGTGCT
GGGCACTGCTGCTGCTGCGGCAGCTGGCAACCTGACTTGTATCGTCGCGATCGGAAATGAGAACAGGGGC
ATCTTGAGCCCCTGCGGACGGTGCCGACAGGTGCTTCTCGATCTGCATCCTGGGATCAAAGCCATAGTGA
AGGACAGTGATGGACAGCCGACGGCAGTTGGGATTCGTGAATTGCTGCCCTCTGGTTATGTGTGGGAGGG
CTAAGCACAATTCGAGCTCGGTACCTTTAAGACCAATGACTTACAAGGCAGCTGTAGATCTTAGCCACTT
TTTAAAAGAAAAGGGGGGACTGGAAGGGCTAATTCACTCCCAACGAAGACAAGATCTGCTTTTTGCTTGT
ACTGGGTCTCTCTGGTTAGACCAGATCTGAGCCTGGGAGCTCTCTGGCTAACTAGGGAACCCACTGCTTA
AGCCTCAATAAAGCTTGCCTTGAGTGCTTCAAGTAGTGTGTGCCCGTCTGTTGTGTGACTCTGGTAACTA
GAGATCCCTCAGACCCTTTTAGTCAGTGTGGAAAATCTCTAGCAGTAGTAGTTCATGTCATCTTATTATT
CAGTATTTATAACTTGCAAAGAAATGAATATCAGAGAGTGAGAGGAACTTGTTTATTGCAGCTTATAATG
GTTACAAATAAAGCAATAGCATCACAAATTTCACAAATAAAGCATTTTTTTCACTGCATTCTAGTTGTGG
TTTGTCCAAACTCATCAATGTATCTTATCATGTCTGGCTCTAGCTATCCCGCCCCTAACTCCGCCCATCC
CGCCCCTAACTCCGCCCAGTTCCGCCCATTCTCCGCCCCATGGCTGACTAATTTTTTTTATTTATGCAGA
GGCCGAGGCCGCCTCGGCCTCTGAGCTATTCCAGAAGTAGTGAGGAGGCTTTTTTGGAGGCCTAGGGACG
TACCCAATTCGCCCTATAGTGAGTCGTATTACGCGCGCTCACTGGCCGTCGTTTTACAACGTCGTGACTG
GGAAAACCCTGGCGTTACCCAACTTAATCGCCTTGCAGCACATCCCCCTTTCGCCAGCTGGCGTAATAGC
GAAGAGGCCCGCACCGATCGCCCTTCCCAACAGTTGCGCAGCCTGAATGGCGAATGGG
[124 nt withheld, positions 9369-9492]
C
[91 nt withheld, positions 9494-9584]
A
[49 nt withheld, positions 9586-9634]
CCTTTGACGTTGGAGTCCACGTTCTTT
[37 nt withheld, positions 9662-9698]
ACCCTATCTCGGTCTATTCTTTTGATTTATAAGGGATTTTGCCGATTTCGGCCTATTGGTTAAAAAATGA
GCTGATTTAACAAAAATTTAACGCGAATTTTAACAAAATATTAACGCTTACAATTTAGGTGGCACTTTTC
GGGGAAATGTGCGCGGAACCCCTATTTGTTTATTTTTCTAAATACATTCAAATATGTATCCGCTCATGAG
ACAATAACCCTGATAAATGCTTCAATAATATTGAAAAAGGAAGAGTATGAGTATTCAACATTTCCGTGTC
GCCCTTATTCCCTTTTTTGCGGCATTTTGCCTTCCTGTTTTTGCTCACCCAGAAACGCTGGTGAAAGTAA
AAGATGCTGAAGATCAGTTGGGTGCACGAGTGGGTTACATCGAACTGGATCTCAACAGCGGTAAGATCCT
TGAGAGTTTTCGCCCCGAAGAACGTTTTCCAATGATGAGCACTTTTAAAGTTCTGCTATGTGGCGCGGTA
TTATCCCGTATTGACGCCGGGCAAGAGCAACTCGGTCGCCGCATACACTATTCTCAGAATGACTTGGTTG
AGTACTCACCAGTCACAGAAAAGCATCTTACGGATGGCATGACAGTAAGAGAATTATGCAGTGCTGCCAT
AACCATGAGTGATAACACTGCGGCCAACTTACTTCTGACAACGATCGGAGGACCGAAGGAGCTAACCGCT
TTTTTGCACAACATGGGGGATCATGTAACTCGCCTTGATCGTTGGGAACCGGAGCTGAATGAAGCCATAC
CAAACGACGAGCGTGACACCACGATGCCTGTAGCAATGGCAACAACGTTGCGCAAACTATTAACTGGCGA
ACTACTTACTCTAGCTTCCCGGCAACAATTAATAGACTGGATGGAGGCGGATAAAGTTGCAGGACCACTT
CTGCGCTCGGCCCTTCCGGCTGGCTGGTTTATTGCTGATAAATCTGGAGCCGGTGAGCGTGGGTCTCGCG
GTATCATTGCAGCACTGGGGCCAGATGGTAAGCCCTCCCGTATCGTAGTTATCTACACGACGGGGAGTCA
GGCAACTATGGATGAACGAAATAGACAGATCGCTGAGATAGGTGCCTCACTGATTAAGCATTGGTAACTG
TCAGACCAAGTTTACTCATATATACTTTAGATTGATTTAAAACTTCATTTTTAATTTAAAAGGATCTAGG
TGAAGATCCTTTTTGATAATCTCATGACCAAAATCCCTTAACGTGAGTTTTCGTTCCACTGAGCGTCAGA
CCCCGTAGAAAAGATCAAAGGATCTTCTTGAGATCCTTTTTTTCTGCGCGTAATCTGCTGCTTGCAAACA
AAAAAACCACCGCTACCAGCGGTGGTTTGTTTGCCGGATCAAGAGCTACCAACTCTTTTTCCGAAGGTAA
CTGGCTTCAGCAGAGCGCAGATACCAAATACTGTTCTTCTAGTGTAGCCGTAGTTAGGCCACCACTTCAA
GAACTCTGTAGCACCGCCTACATACCTCGCTCTGCTAATCCTGTTACCAGTGGCTGCTGCCAGTGGCGAT
AAGTCGTGTCTTACCGGGTTGGACTCAAGACGATAGTTACCGGATAAGGCGCAGCGGTCGGGCTGAACGG
GGGGTTCGTGCACACAGCCCAGCTTGGAGCGAACGACCTACACCGAACTGAGATACCTACAGCGTGAGCT
ATGAGAAAGCGCCACGCTTCCCGAAGAGAGAAAGGCGGACAGGTATCCGGTAAGCGGCAGGGTCGGAACA
GGAGAGCGCACGAGGGAGCTTCCAGGGGGAAACGCCTGGTATCTTTATAGTCCTGTCGGGTTTCGCCACC
TCTGACTTGAGCGTCGATTTTTGTGATGCTCGTCAGGGGGGCGGAGCCTATGGAAAAACGCCAGCAACGC
GGCCTTTTTACGGTTCCTGGCCTTTTGCTGGCCTTTTGCTCACATGTTCTTTCCTGCGTTATCCCCTGAT
TCTGTGGATAACCGTATTACCGCCTTTGAGTGAGCTGATACCGCTCGCCGCAGCCGAACGACCGAGCGCA
GCGAGTCAGTGAGCGAGGAAGCGGAAGAGCGCCCAATACGCAAACCGCCTCTCCCCGCGCGTTGGCCGAT
TCATTAATGCAGCTGGCACGACAGGTTTCCCGACTGGAAAGCGGGCAGTGAGCGCAACGCAATTAATGTG
AGTTAGCTCACTCATTAGGCACCCCAGGCTTTACACTTTATGCTTCCGGCTCGTATGTTGTGTGGAATTG
TGAGCGGATAACAATTTCACACAGGAAACAGCTATGACCATGATTACGCCAAGCGCGCAATTAACCCTCA
CTAAAGGGAACAAAAGCTGGAGCTGCAAGCTTAATGTAGTCTTATGCAATACTCTTGTAGTCTTGCAACA
TGGTAACGATGAGTTAGCAACATGCCTTACAAGGAGAGAAAAAGCACCGTGCATGCCGATTGGTGGAAGT
AAGGTGGTACGATCGTGCCTTATTAGGAAGGCAACAGACGGGTCTGACATGGATTGGACGAACCACTGAA
TTGCCGCATTGCAGAGATATTGTATTTAAGTGCCTAGCTCGATACATAAAC
Features (pLannotate 1.2.2; 35 found; start..end, strand, type, name):
      1..181     +  LTR            5' LTR (truncated): truncated 5' long terminal repeat (LTR) from HIV-1
    228..353     +  misc_feature   HIV-1 Ψ: packaging signal of human immunodeficiency virus type 1
    337..700     +  CDS            HIV-1 gag (fragment): gag protein from human immunodeficiency virus 1; gag
    846..1079    +  misc_feature   RRE: The Rev response element (RRE) of HIV-1 allows for Rev-dependent mRNA export from the nucleus to the cytoplasm.
   1456..1556    +  CDS            Rev (fragment): human immunodeficiency virus 1 (HIV-1) Rev protein; rev; enhances nuclear export of unspliced and incompletely spliced viral mRNAs
   1574..1691    +  misc_feature   cPPT/CTS: central polypurine tract and central termination sequence of HIV-1
   1700..1720    +  protein_bind   attB4: mutant version of attB; core recombination site for the Gateway® BP reaction BP Clonase™
   1740..1951    +  promoter       EF-1α core promoter: core promoter for human elongation factor EF-1α
   1953..1973    +  protein_bind   attB1: mutant version of attB; core recombination site for the Gateway® BP reaction BP Clonase™
   1983..3176    +  CDS            luciferase (fragment): firefly luciferase synthetic luc2 version of the luciferase gene
   3225..4301    +  CDS            LGALS8: LEG8_HUMAN - Experimental evidence at protein level: Swiss-Prot protein existence level 1. Beta-galactoside-binding lectin that acts as a sensor of membrane damage caused by infection and restricts the proliferation of infecting pathogens by targeting them for autophagy (PubMed:22246324, PubMed:28077878). Detects membrane rupture by binding beta-galactoside ligands located on the lumenal side of the endosome membrane; these ligands becoming exposed to the cytoplasm following rupture (PubMed:22246324, PubMed:28077878). Restricts infection by initiating autophagy via interaction with CALCOCO2/ND
   4308..4328    -  protein_bind   attB2: mutant version of attB; core recombination site for the Gateway® BP reaction BP Clonase™
   4441..4903    +  misc_feature   IRES: internal ribosome entry site (IRES) of the encephalomyocarditis virus (EMCV)
   4917..6326    +  CDS            CALCOCO2: CACO2_HUMAN - Also known as NDP52 From Homo sapiens (Human).
   6375..6845    +  CDS            luciferase (fragment): firefly luciferase synthetic luc2 version of the luciferase gene
   6882..7470    +  misc_feature   WPRE: woodchuck hepatitis virus posttranscriptional regulatory element
   7501..8000    +  promoter       PGK promoter: mouse phosphoglycerate kinase 1 promoter
   8010..8057    +  promoter       EM7 promoter: synthetic bacterial promoter&nbsp
   8076..8474    +  CDS            BSD: blasticidin S deaminase; Aspergillus terreus BSD; confers resistance to blasticidin
   8491..8559    +  CDS            nef (fragment): NEF_HV1Z2 - Experimental evidence at protein level: Swiss-Prot protein existence level 1. Extracellular Nef protein targets CD4(+) T-lymphocytes for apoptosis by interacting with CXCR4 surface receptors. From Human immunodeficiency virus type 1 group M subtype D (isolate Z2/CDC-Z34) (HIV-1).
   8561..8794    +  LTR            3' LTR (ΔU3): self-inactivating 3' long terminal repeat (LTR) from HIV-1
   8866..8987    +  polyA_signal   SV40 poly(A) signal: SV40 polyadenylation signal
   9027..9162    +  rep_origin     SV40 ori: SV40 origin of replication
   9183..9201    -  promoter       T7 promoter: promoter for bacteriophage T7 RNA polymerase
   9209..9364    +  CDS            lacZα (fragment): LacZα fragment of β-galactosidase; lacZ fragment
   9369..9797    +  rep_origin     f1 ori (sequence partly withheld): f1 bacteriophage origin of replication; arrow indicates direction of (+) strand synthesis
   9850..9954    +  promoter       AmpR promoter: bla
   9955..10815   +  CDS            AmpR: β-lactamase; bla; confers resistance to ampicillin, carbenicillin, and related antibiotics
  10986..11574   +  rep_origin     ori: high-copy-number ColE1/pMB1/pBR322/pUC origin of replication
  11757..11849   +  CDS            lacI (fragment): lac repressor; lacI; The lac repressor binds to the lac operator to inhibit transcription in E. coli. This inhibition can be relieved by adding lactose or isopropyl-β-D-thiogalactopyranoside (IPTG).
  11862..11883   +  protein_bind   CAP binding site: CAP binding activates transcription in the presence of cAMP. E. coli catabolite activator protein
  11898..11928   +  promoter       lac promoter: promoter for the E. coli lac operon
  11932..11954   +  protein_bind   lac operator (fragment): The lac repressor binds to the lac operator to inhibit transcription in E. coli. This inhibition can be relieved by adding lactose or isopropyl-β-D-thiogalactopyranoside (IPTG). lac repressor encoded by lacI
  11997..12015   +  promoter       T3 promoter: promoter for bacteriophage T3 RNA polymerase
  12043..12269   +  promoter       RSV promoter: Rous sarcoma virus enhancer/promoter
