[The description below was written by a language model from this plasmid's Addgene catalogue record and pLannotate feature annotations shown in this document.]
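Description:
pLenti NLuc398-hLGALS8 IRES hCALCOCO2-CLuc394 is a 12.3 kb third-generation-style, self-inactivating HIV-1 lentiviral transfer plasmid built on a commercial pLV backbone. In bacteria it is maintained through a high-copy ColE1/pUC-type origin and an ampicillin resistance gene; an f1 origin and an SV40 origin are also present. An RSV promoter sits directly upstream of the truncated 5' LTR on the circular map and drives the viral genomic transcript. This transcript carries the Ψ packaging signal, the RRE for Rev-dependent nuclear export, the cPPT/CTS element, a WPRE to boost transcript expression, and a ΔU3 3' LTR followed by an SV40 polyadenylation signal. Transduced mammalian cells are selected with blasticidin, using a BSD gene under a mouse PGK promoter. An adjacent EM7 promoter would also allow BSD expression in bacteria.

The payload is a bicistronic split firefly luciferase biosensor expressed from the short EF-1α core (EFS) promoter. Gateway attB sites flanking the promoter and the first open reading frame are remnants of assembly. The first cistron encodes the N-terminal luciferase fragment (NLuc398) joined by a 3xGGGGS flexible linker to full-length human galectin-8 (LGALS8). An EMCV IRES then directs translation of full-length human CALCOCO2 (NDP52), linked in the same way to the C-terminal luciferase fragment (CLuc394). Galectin-8 binds glycans on the luminal face of endosomes that become exposed to the cytosol when the membrane ruptures, and it then recruits CALCOCO2. This interaction brings the two luciferase halves together and restores enzyme activity. The construct is therefore used to make stable reporter cells that give a rapid luminescent readout of endosomal disruption in live cells.
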