Addgene plasmid #128387: pLenti NLuc398-hLGALS8 IRES hCALCOCO2-CLuc394
Purpose: Expresses a split firefly luciferase reporter based on the full length, human Gal8 and CALCOCO2, which interact following endosomal disruption
Depositing lab: Craig Duvall. Depositing organization: Vanderbilt University. Publication: Genetically encoded split-luciferase biosensors to measure endosome disruption rapidly in live cells. Kilchrist KV, Tierney JW, Duvall CL. ACS Sens. 2020 Jun 23. doi: 10.1021/acssensors.0c00103. PubMed 32573202.
Backbone
  Vector backbone: pLV
  Backbone manufacturer: VectorBuilder
  Backbone size w/o insert (bp): 7344
  Total vector size (bp): 12269
  Vector type: Mammalian Expression, Lentiviral, Luciferase, Synthetic Biology
  Selectable markers: Blasticidin
Growth in bacteria
  Bacterial resistance: Ampicillin, 100 μg/mL
  Growth temperature: 30°C
  Growth strain: NEB Stable
  Copy number: Unknown
Gene/Insert 1
  Gene/Insert name: NLuc398-3xGGGGS-LGALS8 (alt names: Gal8; Galectin 8)
  Species: H. sapiens (human), Synthetic
  GenBank ID: NM_201545.2
  Entrez Gene: LGALS8 (a.k.a. Gal-8, PCTA-1, PCTA1, Po66-CBP)
  Promoter: EFS
  Tag / fusion protein: NLuc398 (N terminal on insert)
  Cloning method: Unknown
  Sequencing primers: 5′ None
Gene/Insert 2
  Gene/Insert name: CALCOCO2-3xGGGGS-CLuc394 (alt names: CALCOCO2; NDP52)
  Species: H. sapiens (human)
  GenBank ID: NM_001261390.1
  Entrez Gene: CALCOCO2 (a.k.a. NDP52)
  Promoter: IRES
  Tag / fusion protein: CLuc394 (C terminal on insert)
  Cloning method: Unknown
  Sequencing primers: 5′ None
Resource information
  A portion of this plasmid was derived from a plasmid made by: Outsourced synthesis
Terms and licenses: Academic/Nonprofit Terms; Industry Terms: Not Available to Industry
How to cite: pLenti NLuc398-hLGALS8 IRES hCALCOCO2-CLuc394 was a gift from Craig Duvall (Addgene plasmid # 128387 ; http://n2t.net/addgene:128387 ; RRID:Addgene_128387)
